>Addgene plasmid #74076 | pGEMT-T-HSV2.3 TCR alpha chain | addgene full sequence | sequence record 139944 | Addgene assembled full plasmid sequence
GGGCGAATTGGGATTCAGATCTCAACTGGACCACAGCCTCAGCGTCATGAGCAGGTTAAATCCGGCTACT
TTCAGCAGGAGGATTCGGAGTCCCATAACTGACAGGTTTTGAAAGTTTAGGTTCATATCTGTTTCAAAGC
TTTTCTCAGTCAACGTGGCATCACAGGGAACGTCTGAACTGGGGTAGGTGGCGTTGGTCTCTTTGAAGAT
ATCTTGGCAGGTGAAGCTTGTCTGGTTGCTCCAGGCAATGGCCCCATTGCTCTTGGAATCCATAGCTTTC
ATGTCCAGCACAGTTTTGTCAGTGATGAACGTTCCAGATTCCATGGTTTTCGGCACATTGATTTGGGAGT
CAAAGTCGGTGAACAGGCAGAGGGTGCTGTCCTGAGACCGAGGATCTTTTAACTGGTACACAGCAGGTTC
TGGGTTCTGGATGTTTGGCTCTACAGTGAGTTTGGTGCCAGATCCGAAGTAAAGCACGTTGTAATTAGAC
ACTGCTGCACAGAAGTAGGTAGCTGAGTCTCCAGGCTGAGAGTCTGTGATGTGCAAGGAGAGCTTTTTCT
CCCTTTTATTGAAGAAGATTGTGAATCGTCCATCTTCCTTTTTATCGGACACTGAACGTATGGATATCAG
GAGTGCAGGGCCTTCCCCAGGGAACTGCTGGTACCATGGGAAGTAGTTAAAAGTGCTGTCCTCATAACTG
CAGTTCAGAATTGCGGTCTCTCCTTCCCAGACTGTCAGAGATTGGGGACTTTGTCTCACCTGCTGCTGGT
CACGTTTCTCCTGCTGCTGGCCATTCACCCCAGCTAGGTGAAGGCCTAGGAGTAAAAACGTTGCTGTCAG
AATCTTGTCCATTCCTGGATCCAATCACTAGTGCGGCCGCCTGCAGGTCGACCATATGGGAGAGCTCCCA
ACGCGTTGGATGCATAGCTTGAGTATTCTATAGTGTCACCTAAATAGCTTGGCGTAATCATGGTCATAGC
TGTTTCCTGTGTGAAATTGTTATCCGCTCACAATTCCACACAACATACGAGCCGGAAGCATAAAGTGTAA
AGCCTGGGGTGCCTAATGAGTGAGCTAACTCACATTAATTGCGTTGCGCTCACTGCCCGCTTTCCAGTCG
GGAAACCTGTCGTGCCAGCTGCATTAATGAATCGGCCAACGCGCGGGGAGAGGCGGTTTGCGTATTGGGC
GCTCTTCCGCTTCCTCGCTCACTGACTCGCTGCGCTCGGTCGTTCGGCTGCGGCGAGCGGTATCAGCTCA
CTCAAAGGCGGTAATACGGTTATCCACAGAATCAGGGGATAACGCAGGAAAGAACATGTGAGCAAAAGGC
CAGCAAAAGGCCAGGAACCGTAAAAAGGCCGCGTTGCTGGCGTTTTTCCATAGGCTCCGCCCCCCTGACG
AGCATCACAAAAATCGACGCTCAAGTCAGAGGTGGCGAAACCCGACAGGACTATAAAGATACCAGGCGTT
TCCCCCTGGAAGCTCCCTCGTGCGCTCTCCTGTTCCGACCCTGCCGCTTACCGGATACCTGTCCGCCTTT
CTCCCTTCGGGAAGCGTGGCGCTTTCTCATAGCTCACGCTGTAGGTATCTCAGTTCGGTGTAGGTCGTTC
GCTCCAAGCTGGGCTGTGTGCACGAACCCCCCGTTCAGCCCGACCGCTGCGCCTTATCCGGTAACTATCG
TCTTGAGTCCAACCCGGTAAGACACGACTTATCGCCACTGGCAGCAGCCACTGGTAACAGGATTAGCAGA
GCGAGGTATGTAGGCGGTGCTACAGAGTTCTTGAAGTGGTGGCCTAACTACGGCTACACTAGAAGAACAG
TATTTGGTATCTGCGCTCTGCTGAAGCCAGTTACCTTCGGAAAAAGAGTTGGTAGCTCTTGATCCGGCAA
ACAAACCACCGCTGGTAGCGGTGGTTTTTTTGTTTGCAAGCAGCAGATTACGCGCAGAAAAAAAGGATCT
CAAGAAGATCCTTTGATCTTTTCTACGGGGTCTGACGCTCAGTGGAACGAAAACTCACGTTAAGGGATTT
TGGTCATGAGATTATCAAAAAGGATCTTCACCTAGATCCTTTTAAATTAAAAATGAAGTTTTAAATCAAT
CTAAAGTATATATGAGTAAACTTGGTCTGACAGTTACCAATGCTTAATCAGTGAGGCACCTATCTCAGCG
ATCTGTCTATTTCGTTCATCCATAGTTGCCTGACTCCCCGTCGTGTAGATAACTACGATACGGGAGGGCT
TACCATCTGGCCCCAGTGCTGCAATGATACCGCGAGACCCACGCTCACCGGCTCCAGATTTATCAGCAAT
AAACCAGCCAGCCGGAAGGGCCGAGCGCAGAAGTGGTCCTGCAACTTTATCCGCCTCCATCCAGTCTATT
AATTGTTGCCGGGAAGCTAGAGTAAGTAGTTCGCCAGTTAATAGTTTGCGCAACGTTGTTGCCATTGCTA
CAGGCATCGTGGTGTCACGCTCGTCGTTTGGTATGGCTTCATTCAGCTCCGGTTCCCAACGATCAAGGCG
AGTTACATGATCCCCCATGTTGTGCAAAAAAGCGGTTAGCTCCTTCGGTCCTCCGATCGTTGTCAGAAGT
AAGTTGGCCGCAGTGTTATCACTCATGGTTATGGCAGCACTGCATAATTCTCTTACTGTCATGCCATCCG
TAAGATGCTTTTCTGTGACTGGTGAGTACTCAACCAAGTCATTCTGAGAATAGTGTATGCGGCGACCGAG
TTGCTCTTGCCCGGCGTCAATACGGGATAATACCGCGCCACATAGCAGAACTTTAAAAGTGCTCATCATT
GGAAAACGTTCTTCGGGGCGAAAACTCTCAAGGATCTTACCGCTGTTGAGATCCAGTTCGATGTAACCCA
CTCGTGCACCCAACTGATCTTCAGCATCTTTTACTTTCACCAGCGTTTCTGGGTGAGCAAAAACAGGAAG
GCAAAATGCCGCAAAAAAGGGAATAAGGGCGACACGGAAATGTTGAATACTCATACTCTTCCTTTTTCAA
TATTATTGAAGCATTTATCAGGGTTATTGTCTCATGAGCGGATACATATTTGAATGTATTTAGAAAAATA
AACAAATAGGGGTTCCGCGCACATTTCCCCGAAAAGTGCCACCTGATGCGGTGTGAAATACCGCACAGAT
GCGTAAGGAGAAAATACCGCATCAGGAAATTGTAAGCGTTAATATTTTGTTAAAATTCGCGTTAAATTTT
TGTTAAATCAGCTCATTTTTTAACCAATAGGCCGAAATCGGCAAAATCCCTTATAAATCAAAAGAATAGA
CCGAGATAGGGT
[37 nt withheld, positions 3303-3339]
AAAGAACGTGGACTCCAACGTCAAAGG
[49 nt withheld, positions 3367-3415]
T
[91 nt withheld, positions 3417-3507]
G
[124 nt withheld, positions 3509-3632]
CCATTCGCCATCAGGCTGCGCAACTGTTGGGAAGGGCGATCGGTGCGGGCCTCTTCGCTATTACGCCAGC
TGGCGAAAGGGGATGTGCTGCAAGGCGATTAAGTTGGGTACGCCAGGGTTTTCCCAGTCACGACGTTGTA
AAACGACGGCCAGTGAATTGTAATACGACTCACTATA
Features (pLannotate 1.2.2; 15 found; start..end, strand, type, name):
     25..438     -  CDS            Tcra: TCA_MOUSE - Experimental evidence at protein level: Swiss-Prot protein existence level 1. From Mus musculus (Mouse).
    493..852     -  CDS            TRAV29DV5: TVA29_HUMAN - Experimental evidence at protein level: Swiss-Prot protein existence level 1. V region of the variable domain of T cell receptor (TR) alpha chain that participates in the antigen recognition (PubMed:24600447). Alpha-beta T cell receptors are antigen specific receptors which are essential to the immune response and are present on the cell surface of T lymphocytes. Recognize peptide-major histocompatibility (MH) (pMH) complexes that are displayed by antigen presenting cells (APC), a prerequisite for efficient T cell adaptive immunity against pathogens (PubMed:25493333). Binding of
    872..925     -  CDS            VESPI_VESMG (fragment): Experimental evidence at protein level: Swiss-Prot protein existence level 1. Shows contractile activity on isolated ileum smooth muscle. From Vespa magnifica (Hornet).
    937..955     -  promoter       SP6 promoter: promoter for bacteriophage SP6 RNA polymerase
    997..1013    -  protein_bind   lac operator: The lac repressor binds to the lac operator to inhibit transcription in E. coli. This inhibition can be relieved by adding lactose or isopropyl-β-D-thiogalactopyranoside (IPTG). lac repressor encoded by lacI
   1021..1051    -  promoter       lac promoter: promoter for the E. coli lac operon
   1066..1087    -  protein_bind   CAP binding site: CAP binding activates transcription in the presence of cAMP. E. coli catabolite activator protein
   1100..1192    -  CDS            lacI (fragment): lac repressor; lacI; The lac repressor binds to the lac operator to inhibit transcription in E. coli. This inhibition can be relieved by adding lactose or isopropyl-β-D-thiogalactopyranoside (IPTG).
   1375..1963    -  rep_origin     ori: high-copy-number ColE1/pMB1/pBR322/pUC origin of replication
   2134..2994    -  CDS            AmpR: β-lactamase; bla; confers resistance to ampicillin, carbenicillin, and related antibiotics
   2995..3099    -  promoter       AmpR promoter: bla
   3126..3176    +  misc_feature   bom (fragment): basis of mobility region from pBR322
   3204..3632    -  rep_origin     f1 ori (sequence partly withheld): f1 bacteriophage origin of replication; arrow indicates direction of (+) strand synthesis
   3643..3790    -  CDS            lacZα (fragment): LacZα fragment of β-galactosidase; lacZ fragment
   3793..2       +  promoter       T7 promoter (across the origin): promoter for bacteriophage T7 RNA polymerase
