[The description below was written by a language model from this plasmid's Addgene catalogue record and pLannotate feature annotations shown in this document.]
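Description:
pGEMT-T-HSV2.3 TCR alpha chain is a cloning plasmid that holds the mouse T cell receptor alpha chain cDNA from the HSV2.3 clone, the alpha chain of the herpes simplex virus-specific gBT-I TCR, in Promega's pGEM-T backbone. Although catalogued as a bacterial expression vector, it functions as a storage and subcloning intermediate. It replicates in E. coli at high copy from a ColE1/pUC-type origin and is selected with ampicillin through the β-lactamase gene and its own promoter. An f1 phage origin is also present, which permits single-stranded DNA production. The catalogue gives a total size of 3852 bp, whereas the assembled sequence behind the feature table is 3,809 nt, a small discrepancy the record does not explain.

The insert of about 847 bp lies in the pGEM-T cloning site, which interrupts the lacZα fragment and is flanked by the T7 and SP6 phage promoters. These serve as sequencing primer sites and could drive in vitro transcription. Annotation resolves the insert into a constant-region segment matching mouse Tcra and an upstream variable-region segment. The variable segment was labelled by similarity to a human TRAV entry, but the record gives the insert as mouse. A short hit to a hornet peptide beside the insert is most likely a spurious match in the polylinker. The lac promoter, operator and CAP site are standard backbone elements for blue/white screening. No eukaryotic promoter or polyadenylation signal is annotated, so the plasmid is not suited to direct expression in mammalian cells. According to the depositor, this cDNA was the source used to build the transgenic construct pES.HSV2.3a, which contributed to TCR transgenic mice specific for herpes simplex virus.
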