Addgene plasmid #74076: pGEMT-T-HSV2.3 TCR alpha chain
Purpose: gBT-I TCR a chain cDNA in pGEM-T
Depositing lab: Francis R. Carbone. Depositing organization: Monash University. Publication: Characterization of two TCR transgenic mouse lines specific for herpes simplex virus. Mueller SN, Heath W, McLain JD, Carbone FR, Jones CM. Immunol Cell Biol. 2002 Apr;80(2):156-63. 10.1046/j.1440-1711.2002.01071.x PubMed 11940116.
Backbone
  Vector backbone: pGEM-T
  Backbone manufacturer: Promega
  Backbone size w/o insert (bp): 3000
  Total vector size (bp): 3852
  Vector type: Bacterial Expression
Growth in bacteria
  Bacterial resistance: Ampicillin, 100 μg/mL
  Growth temperature: 37°C
  Growth strain: DH5alpha
  Copy number: High Copy
Gene/Insert
  Gene/Insert name: TCR alpha clone HSV2.3 (alt name: T cell receptor alpha chain)
  Species: M. musculus (mouse)
  Insert size (bp): 847
  Entrez Gene: Tcra (a.k.a. Tcralpha)
  Cloning method: Unknown
  Sequencing primers: 5′ SP6; 3′ T7
Terms and licenses: Academic/Nonprofit Terms; Industry Terms: Not Available to Industry
Depositor comments: This plasmid contains the TCR alpha chain cDNA from the HSV2.3 clone and was used to create the transgenic construct pES.HSV2.3a (Addgene plasmid #69593).
How to cite: pGEMT-T-HSV2.3 TCR alpha chain was a gift from Francis R. Carbone (Addgene plasmid # 74076 ; http://n2t.net/addgene:74076 ; RRID:Addgene_74076)
