>Addgene plasmid #74076 | pGEMT-T-HSV2.3 TCR alpha chain | addgene partial sequence | sequence record 139843 | T7 5'-TAATACGACTCACTATAGGG-3'
ATCTCAACTGGACCACAGCCTCAGCGTCATGAGCAGGTTAAATCCGGCTACTTTCAGCAGGAGGATTCGG
AGTCCCATAACTGACAGGTTTTGAAAGTTTAGGTTCATATCTGTTTCAAAGCTTTTCTCAGTCAACGTGG
CATCACAGGGAACGTCTGAACTGGGGTAGGTGGCGTTGGTCTCTTTGAAGATATCTTGGCAGGTGAAGCT
TGTCTGGTTGCTCCAGGCAATGGCCCCATTGCTCTTGGAATCCATAGCTTTCATGTCCAGCACAGTTTTG
TCAGTGATGAACGTTCCAGATTCCATGGTTTTCGGCACATTGATTTGGGAGTCAAAGTCGGTGAACAGGC
AGAGGGTGCTGTCCTGAGACCGAGGATCTTTTAACTGGTACACAGCAGGTTCTGGGTTCTGGATGTTTGG
CTCTACAGTGAGTTTGGTGCCAGATCCGAAGTAAAGCACGTTGTAATTAGACACTGCTGCACAGAAGTAG
GTAGCTGAGTCTCCAGGCTGAGAGTCTGTGATGTGCAAGGAGAGCTTTTTCTCCCTTTTATTGAAGAAGA
TTGTGAATCGTCCATCTTCCTTTTTATCGGACACTGAACGTATGGATATCAGGAGTGCAGGGCCTTCCCC
AGGGAACTGCTGGTACCATGGG
