>Addgene plasmid #74076 | pGEMT-T-HSV2.3 TCR alpha chain | addgene partial sequence | sequence record 139926 | Sp6 5'-ATTTAGGTGACACTATAG-3'
ATCCAACGCGTTGGGAGCTCTCCCATATGGTCGACCTGCAGGCGGCCGCACTAGTGATTGGATCCAGGAA
TGGACAAGATTCTGACAGCAACGTTTTTACTCCTAGGCCTTCACCTAGCTGGGGTGAATGGCCAGCAGCA
GGAGAAACGTGACCAGCAGCAGGTGAGACAAAGTCCCCAATCTCTGACAGTCTGGGAAGGAGAGACCGCA
ATTCTGAACTGCAGTTATGAGGACAGCACTTTTAACTACTTCCCATGGTACCAGCAGTTCCCTGGGGAAG
GCCCTGCACTCCTGATATCCATACGTTCAGTGTCCGATAAAAAGGAAGATGGACGATTCACAATCTTCTT
CAATAAAAGGGAGAAAAAGCTCTCCTTGCACATCACAGACTCTCAGCCTGGAGACTCAGCTACCTACTTC
TGTGCAGCAGTGTCTAATTACAACGTGCTTTACTTCGGATCTGGCACCAAACTCACTGTAGAGCCAAACA
TCCAGAACCCAGAACCTGCTGTGTACCAGTTAAAAGATCCTCGGTCTCAGGACAGCACCCTCTGCCTGTT
CACCGACTTTGACTCCCAAATCAATGTGCCGAAAACCATGGAATCTGGAACGTTCATCACTGACAAAACT
GTGCTGGACATGAAAGCTATGGATTCCAAGAGCAATGGGGCCATTGCCTGGAGCAACCAGACAAGCTTCA
CCTGCCAAGATATCTTCAAAGAGACCAACGCCACCTACCCCAGTTCAGACGTTCCCTGTGATGCCACGTT
GACTGAGAAAAGCTTTGAAACAGATATGAACCTAAACTTTCAAAACCTGTCAGTTATGGGACTCCGAATC
CTCCTGCTGAAAGTAGCCGGATTTAACCTGCTCATGACGCTGAGGCTGTGGTCCAGTTGAGATCTGAATC
CCAATTCGCCCTATAGTGAGTCGTATTACAATTCACTGGCCGTCGTTTTACAACGTCGTGACTGGGAAAA
CCCTGGCGTACCCAACTTAATCGCCTTGCAGCACATCCCCTTTCGCCAGCTGGCGTAATAGCGAAGAGGC
CCGCACCGATCGCCCTTCCCAACAGTTGCGCAGCCTGATGGCGAATGGACGCGCCCTGTA
